>Addgene plasmid #201882 | pET3-ARFRP1-His6 | addgene full sequence | sequence record 403002 | Addgene NGS Result
GCACCTGTGGCGCCGGTGATGCCGGCCACGATGCGTCCGGCGTAGAGGATCGAGATCTCGATCCCGCGAA
ATTAATACGACTCACTATAGGGAGACCACAACGGTTTCCCTCTAGAAATAATTTTGTTTAACTTTAAGAA
GGAGATATACATATGTACACGCTGCTGTCGGGCTTGTACAAGTACATGTTTCAGAAGGACGAGTACTGCA
TCCTGATCCTGGGCCTGGACAATGCTGGGAAGACGACCTTCCTGGAGCAGTCGAAAACCCGATTTAACAA
GAACTACAAGGGGATGAGTCTATCCAAAATCACCACCACCGTGGGCCTAAACATCGGCACTGTGGATGTG
GGAAAGGCTCGGCTCATGTTCTGGGACTTAGGAGGGCAGGAAGAGCTGCAGTCTTTGTGGGACAAGTATT
ATGCGGAGTGTCACGGCGTCATCTACGTCATTGACTCCACCGACGAGGAGAGGCTGGCTGAGTCCAAGCA
GGCGTTTGAGAAGGTGGTGACCAGCGAGGCGCTGTGCGGTGTCCCCGTCTTGGTGCTGGCCAACAAGCAG
GATGTGGAGACGTGCCTCTCAATCCCTGACATCAAGACGGCCTTCAGCGACTGCACCAGCAAGATCGGCA
GGCGAGATTGCCTGACCCAGGCCTGCTCGGCCCTCACAGGCAAAGGGGTGCGCGAGGGCATCGAGTGGAT
GGTGAAGTGTGTCGTGCGGAATGTGCACCGGCCGCCGCGGCAGAGGGACATCACGGGCAGCGGCAGCGGC
AGCCATCACCATCACCATCACTAAGGATCCGGCTGCTAACAAAGCCCGAAAGGAAGCTGAGTTGGCTGCT
GCCACCGCTGAGCAATAACTAGCATAACCCCTTGGGGCCTCTAAACGGGTCTTGAGGGGTTTTTTGCTGA
AAGGAGGAACTATATCCGGATATCCACAGGACGGGTGTGGTCGCCATGATCGCGTAGTCGATAGTGGCTC
CAAGTAGCGAAGCGAGCAGGACTGGGCGGCGGCCAAAGCGGTCGGACAGTGCTCCGAGAACGGGTGCGCA
TAGAAATTGCATCAACGCATATAGCGCTAGCAGCACGCCATAGTGACTGGCGATGCTGTCGGAATGGACG
ATATCCCGCAAGAGGCCCGGCAGTACCGGCATAACCAAGCCTATGCCTACAGCATCCAGGGTGACGGTGC
CGAGGATGACGATGAGCGCATTGTTAGATTTCATACACGGTGCCTGACTGCGTTAGCAATTTAACTGTGA
TAAACTACCGCATTAAAGCTTATCGATGATAAGCTGTCAAACATGAGAATTCTTGAAGACGAAAGGGCCT
CGTGATACGCCTATTTTTATAGGTTAATGTCATGATAATAATGGTTTCTTAGACGTCAGGTGGCACTTTT
CGGGGAAATGTGCGCGGAACCCCTATTTGTTTATTTTTCTAAATACATTCAAATATGTATCCGCTCATGA
GACAATAACCCTGATAAATGCTTCAATAATATTGAAAAAGGAAGAGTATGAGTATTCAACATTTCCGTGT
CGCCCTTATTCCCTTTTTTGCGGCATTTTGCCTTCCTGTTTTTGCTCACCCAGAAACGCTGGTGAAAGTA
AAAGATGCTGAAGATCAGTTGGGTGCACGAGTGGGTTACATCGAACTGGATCTCAACAGCGGTAAGATCC
TTGAGAGTTTTCGCCCCGAAGAACGTTTTCCAATGATGAGCACTTTTAAAGTTCTGCTATGTGGCGCGGT
ATTATCCCGTGTTGACGCCGGGCAAGAGCAACTCGGTCGCCGCATACACTATTCTCAGAATGACTTGGTT
GAGTACTCACCAGTCACAGAAAAGCATCTTACGGATGGCATGACAGTAAGAGAATTATGCAGTGCTGCCA
TAACCATGAGTGATAACACTGCGGCCAACTTACTTCTGACAACGATCGGAGGACCGAAGGAGCTAACCGC
TTTTTTGCACAACATGGGGGATCATGTAACTCGCCTTGATCGTTGGGAACCGGAGCTGAATGAAGCCATA
CCAAACGACGAGCGTGACACCACGATGCCTGCAGCAATGGCAACAACGTTGCGCAAACTATTAACTGGCG
AACTACTTACTCTAGCTTCCCGGCAACAATTAATAGACTGGATGGAGGCGGATAAAGTTGCAGGACCACT
TCTGCGCTCGGCCCTTCCGGCTGGCTGGTTTATTGCTGATAAATCTGGAGCCGGTGAGCGTGGGTCTCGC
GGTATCATTGCAGCACTGGGGCCAGATGGTAAGCCCTCCCGTATCGTAGTTATCTACACGACGGGGAGTC
AGGCAACTATGGATGAACGAAATAGACAGATCGCTGAGATAGGTGCCTCACTGATTAAGCATTGGTAACT
GTCAGACCAAGTTTACTCATATATACTTTAGATTGATTTAAAACTTCATTTTTAATTTAAAAGGATCTAG
GTGAAGATCCTTTTTGATAATCTCATGACCAAAATCCCTTAACGTGAGTTTTCGTTCCACTGAGCGTCAG
ACCCCGTAGAAAAGATCAAAGGATCTTCTTGAGATCCTTTTTTTCTGCGCGTAATCTGCTGCTTGCAAAC
AAAAAAACCACCGCTACCAGCGGTGGTTTGTTTGCCGGATCAAGAGCTACCAACTCTTTTTCCGAAGGTA
ACTGGCTTCAGCAGAGCGCAGATACCAAATACTGTCCTTCTAGTGTAGCCGTAGTTAGGCCACCACTTCA
AGAACTCTGTAGCACCGCCTACATACCTCGCTCTGCTAATCCTGTTACCAGTGGCTGCTGCCAGTGGCGA
TAAGTCGTGTCTTACCGGGTTGGACTCAAGACGATAGTTACCGGATAAGGCGCAGCGGTCGGGCTGAACG
GGGGGTTCGTGCACACAGCCCAGCTTGGAGCGAACGACCTACACCGAACTGAGATACCTACAGCGTGAGC
TATGAGAAAGCGCCACGCTTCCCGAAGGGAGAAAGGCGGACAGGTATCCGGTAAGCGGCAGGGTCGGAAC
AGGAGAGCGCACGAGGGAGCTTCCAGGGGGAAACGCCTGGTATCTTTATAGTCCTGTCGGGTTTCGCCAC
CTCTGACTTGAGCGTCGATTTTTGTGATGCTCGTCAGGGGGGCGGAGCCTATGGAAAAACGCCAGCAACG
CGGCCTTTTTACGGTTCCTGGCCTTTTGCTGGCCTTTTGCTCACATGTTCTTTCCTGCGTTATCCCCTGA
TTCTGTGGATAACCGTATTACCGCCTTTGAGTGAGCTGATACCGCTCGCCGCAGCCGAACGACCGAGCGC
AGCGAGTCAGTGAGCGAGGAAGCGGAAGAGCGCCTGATGCGGTATTTTCTCCTTACGCATCTGTGCGGTA
TTTCACACCGCATATATGGTGCACTCTCAGTACAATCTGCTCTGATGCCGCATAGTTAAGCCAGTATACA
CTCCGCTATCGCTACGTGACTGGGTCATGGCTGCGCCCCGACACCCGCCAACACCCGCTGACGCGCCCTG
ACGGGCTTGTCTGCTCCCGGCATCCGCTTACAGACAAGCTGTGACCGTCTCCGGGAGCTGCATGTGTCAG
AGGTTTTCACCGTCATCACCGAAACGCGCGAGGCAGCTGCGGTAAAGCTCATCAGCGTGGTCGTGAAGCG
ATTCACAGATGTCTGCCTGTTCATCCGCGTCCAGCTCGTTGAGTTTCTCCAGAAGCGTTAATGTCTGGCT
TCTGATAAAGCGGGCCATGTTAAGGGCGGTTTTTTCCTGTTTGGTCACTGATGCCTCCGTGTAAGGGGGA
TTTCTGTTCATGGGGGTAATGATACCGATGAAACGAGAGAGGATGCTCACGATACGGGTTACTGATGATG
AACATGCCCGGTTACTGGAACGTTGTGAGGGTAAACAACTGGCGGTATGGATGCGGCGGGACCAGAGAAA
AATCACTCAGGGTCAATGCCAGCGCTTCGTTAATACAGATGTAGGTGTTCCACAGGGTAGCCAGCAGCAT
CCTGCGATGCAGATCCGGAACATAATGGTGCAGGGCGCTGACTTCCGCGTTTCCAGACTTTACGAAACAC
GGAAACCGAAGACCATTCATGTTGTTGCTCAGGTCGCAGACGTTTTGCAGCAGCAGTCGCTTCACGTTCG
CTCGCGTATCGGTGATTCATTCTGCTAACCAGTAAGGCAACCCCGCCAGCCTAGCCGGGTCCTCAACGAC
AGGAGCACGATCATGCGCACCCGTGGCCAGGACCCAACGCTGCCCGAGATGCGCCGCGTGCGGCTGCTGG
AGATGGCGGACGCGATGGATATGTTCTGCCAAGGGTTGGTTTGCGCATTCACAGTTCTCCGCAAGAATTG
ATTGGCTCCAATTCTTGGAGTGGTGAATCCGTTAGCGAGGTGCCGCCGGCTTCCATTCAGGTCGAGGTGG
CCCGGCTCCATGCACCGCGACGCAACGCGGGGAGGCAGACAAGGTATAGGGCGGCGCCTACAATCCATGC
CAACCCGTTCCATGTGCTCGCCGAGGCGGCATAAATCGCCGTGACGATCAGCGGTCCAGTGATCGAAGTT
AGGCTGGTAAGAGCCGCGAGCGATCCTTGAAGCTGTCCCTGATGGTCGTCATCTACCTGCCTGGACAGCA
TGGCCTGCAACGCGGGCATCCCGATGCCGCCGGAAGCGAGAAGAATCATAATGGGGAAGGCCATCCAGCC
TCGCGTCGCGAACGCCAGCAAGACGTAGCCCAGCGCGTCGGCCGCCATGCCGGCGATAATGGCCTGCTTC
TCGCCGAAACGTTTGGTGGCGGGACCAGTGACGAAGGCTTGAGCGAGGGCGTGCAAGATTCCGAATACCG
CAAGCGACAGGCCGATCATCGTCGCGCTCCAGCGAAAGCGGTCCTCGCCGAAAATGACCCAGAGCGCTGC
CGGCACCTGTCCTACGAGTTGCATGATAAAGAAGACAGTCATAAGTGCGGCGACGATAGTCATGCCCCGC
GCCCACCGGAAGGAGCTGACTGGGTTGAAGGCTCTCAAGGGCATCGGTCGACGCTCTCCCTTATGCGACT
CCTGCATTAGGAAGCAGCCCAGTAGTAGGTTGAGGCCGTTGAGCACCGCCGCCGCAAGGAATGGTGCATG
CAAGGAGATGGCGCCCAACAGTCCCCCGGCCACGGGGCCTGCCACCATACCCACGCCGAAACAAGCGCTC
ATGAGCCCGAAGTGGCGAGCCCGATCTTCCCCATCGGTGATGTCGGCGATATAGGCGCCAGCAACC
Features (pLannotate 1.2.2; 15 found; start..end, strand, type, name):
     73..91      +  promoter       T7 promoter: promoter for bacteriophage T7 RNA polymerase
    123..145     +  RBS            RBS: efficient ribosome binding site from bacteriophage T7 gene 10 (Olins and Rangwala, 1989)
    153..755     +  CDS            ARFRP1: ARFRP_HUMAN - Also known as ARP1. Experimental evidence at protein level: Swiss-Prot protein existence level 1. Trans-Golgi-associated GTPase that regulates protein sorting. Controls the targeting of ARL1 and its effector to the trans-Golgi. Required for the lipidation of chylomicrons in the intestine and required for VLDL lipidation in the liver. From Homo sapiens (Human).
    774..791     +  CDS            7xHis (fragment): 6xHis affinity tag
    802..851     +  CDS            SET1 (fragment): solubility-enhancement tag derived from T7 phage gene 10B
    859..906     +  terminator     T7 terminator: transcription terminator for bacteriophage T7 RNA polymerase
    932..1224    -  CDS            TcR (fragment): tetracycline efflux protein; tet; confers resistance to tetracycline
   1272..1300    -  promoter       tet promoter: E. coli promoter for tetracycline efflux protein gene
   1413..1517    +  promoter       AmpR promoter: bla
   1518..2378    +  CDS            AmpR: β-lactamase; bla; confers resistance to ampicillin, carbenicillin, and related antibiotics
   2549..3137    +  rep_origin     ori: high-copy-number ColE1/pMB1/pBR322/pUC origin of replication
   3323..3465    -  misc_feature   bom: basis of mobility region from pBR322
   3567..3758    -  CDS            rop: Rop protein, which maintains plasmids at low copy number; rop
   3775..4155    +  CDS            YPB1_ECOLX: Protein predicted: Swiss-Prot protein existence level 4. From Escherichia coli.
   4397..51      -  CDS            TcR (fragment) (across the origin): tetracycline efflux protein; tet; confers resistance to tetracycline
