[The description below was written by a language model from this plasmid's Addgene catalogue record and pLannotate feature annotations shown in this document.]
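Description:
pET3-ARFRP1-His6 is a bacterial expression plasmid built on the pET3C backbone for producing human ARFRP1 in E. coli. ARFRP1 (also known as ARL18 or ARP1) is a trans-Golgi-associated small GTPase that regulates protein sorting, including the targeting of ARL1 and its effector to the trans-Golgi. The sequenced plasmid is about 5.2 kb. It replicates from a ColE1/pMB1-type origin accompanied by the pBR322 bom site and the rop gene. The catalogue lists it as high copy, although rop normally moderates copy number. Selection is by ampicillin through the β-lactamase gene and its own promoter. The interrupted tetracycline-resistance fragments and the tet promoter are non-functional remnants of the pBR322 ancestry of the pET vectors.

The ARFRP1 coding sequence was inserted between the NdeI and BamHI sites, placing it directly downstream of the T7 promoter and the strong ribosome binding site from phage T7 gene 10, with the T7 terminator following the cassette. Transcription therefore depends on T7 RNA polymerase, which is usually supplied by an expression host carrying an inducible copy of that gene. No lac operator is annotated next to the promoter. The open reading frame is extended at its C terminus by a short flexible glycine-serine linker and a 6xHis tag, allowing purification by immobilized metal affinity chromatography. A short fragment annotated as T7 gene 10-derived sequence lies after the tag and before the terminator. It appears to be residual vector sequence, and the record does not indicate that it is part of the expressed protein. The stated purpose is bacterial expression of recombinant human ARFRP1, which would suit biochemical or structural work on the purified GTPase.
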