Addgene plasmid #201882: pET3-ARFRP1-His6
Purpose: Used for bacterial expression of human protein ARFRP1
Depositing lab: Richard Kahn. Depositing organization: Emory University.
Backbone
  Vector backbone: pET3C
  Backbone size w/o insert (bp): 4600
  Vector type: Bacterial Expression
Growth in bacteria
  Bacterial resistance: Ampicillin, 100 μg/mL
  Growth temperature: 37°C
  Growth strain: DH5alpha
  Copy number: High Copy
Gene/Insert
  Gene/Insert name: ARFRP1
  Species: H. sapiens (human)
  Entrez Gene: ARFRP1 (a.k.a. ARL18, ARP, Arp1)
  Tag / fusion protein: 6xHis (GSGSGSHHHHHH) (C terminal on insert)
  Cloning method: Restriction Enzyme; 5′ cloning site NdeI (unknown if destroyed); 3′ cloning site BamHI (unknown if destroyed)
Terms and licenses: Academic/Nonprofit Terms; Industry Terms: Not Available to Industry
How to cite: pET3-ARFRP1-His6 was a gift from Richard Kahn (Addgene plasmid # 201882 ; http://n2t.net/addgene:201882 ; RRID:Addgene_201882)
